Addgene plasmid #114125: pcDNA5-FRT/TO-eGFP-SHLD3
Purpose: Expresses N-terminally tagged eGFP-SHLD3 in mammalian cells
Depositing lab: Daniel Durocher. Publication: The shieldin complex mediates 53BP1-dependent DNA repair. Noordermeer SM, Adam S, Setiaputra D, Barazas M, Pettitt SJ, Ling AK, Olivieri M, Alvarez-Quilon A, Moatti N, Zimmermann M, Annunziato S, Krastev DB, Song F, Brandsma I, Frankum J, Brough R, Sherker A, Landry S, Szilard RK, Munro MM, McEwan A, Goullet de Rugy T, Lin ZY, Hart T, Moffat J, Gingras AC, Martin A, van Attikum H, Jonkers J, Lord CJ, Rottenberg S, Durocher D. Nature. 2018 Aug;560(7716):117-121. doi: 10.1038/s41586-018-0340-7. Epub 2018 Jul 18. PubMed 30022168.
Backbone
  Vector backbone: pcDNA5-FRT/TO-eGFP
  Backbone size w/o insert (bp): 5804
  Total vector size (bp): 6551
  Vector type: Mammalian Expression ; Genomic integration, tetracycline inducible
  Selectable markers: Hygromycin
Growth in bacteria
  Bacterial resistance: Ampicillin, 100 μg/mL
  Growth temperature: 37°C
  Growth strain: DH5alpha
  Copy number: High Copy
Gene/Insert
  Gene/Insert name: SHLD3 (alt names: CTC543A2.2; RINN1)
  Species: H. sapiens (human)
  Insert size (bp): 747
  Entrez Gene: SHLD3 (a.k.a. CTC-534A2.2, RINN1)
  Promoter: CMV/TetO2
  Tag / fusion protein: eGFP (N terminal on backbone)
  Cloning method: Restriction Enzyme; 5′ cloning site AscI (not destroyed); 3′ cloning site XhoI (not destroyed)
  Sequencing primers: 5′ EGFP-C; 3′ BGH Reverse
Terms and licenses: Academic/Nonprofit Terms; Industry Terms: Not Available to Industry
How to cite: pcDNA5-FRT/TO-eGFP-SHLD3 was a gift from Daniel Durocher (Addgene plasmid # 114125 ; http://n2t.net/addgene:114125 ; RRID:Addgene_114125)
