[The description below was written by a language model from this plasmid's Addgene catalogue record and pLannotate feature annotations shown in this document.]
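Description:
pcDNA5-FRT/TO-eGFP-SHLD3 is a 6,551 bp mammalian expression plasmid built on the pcDNA5-FRT/TO-eGFP backbone, designed for tetracycline-inducible expression and FLP-mediated genomic integration. In bacteria it is maintained at high copy from a ColE1/pUC-type origin and selected with ampicillin through the bla gene. A partial f1 origin and remnants of lac regulatory sequence are also annotated as backbone carry-over.

The payload is the 747 bp human SHLD3 coding sequence (also known as RINN1 or CTC-534A2.2), cloned between AscI and XhoI sites immediately downstream of EGFP, so that the protein is made as an N-terminally eGFP-tagged fusion. Transcription is driven by the CMV enhancer/promoter followed by two tet operator sites (CMV/TetO2) and is terminated by the bGH polyadenylation signal. The automated annotation labels the operators as short PLtetO-1 and TRE3GV fragments. In cells that express the Tet repressor, the operators keep the promoter silent until tetracycline or doxycycline is added.

Downstream lies a single FRT site placed directly in front of a hygromycin resistance coding sequence with an SV40 poly(A) signal. Only a small SV40 promoter fragment is annotated nearby. This is consistent with the usual design in which FLP recombination into a genomic FRT landing site supplies the promoter, making hygromycin resistance dependent on correct integration.

Both the depositor and sequencing-derived feature tables show the same parts, offset only by their start coordinate. The construct suits the generation of isogenic, inducible stable cell lines for localisation or interaction studies of SHLD3, a shieldin complex component in 53BP1-dependent DNA repair.
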