Features (pLannotate 1.2.2; 22 found; start..end, strand, type, name):
     28..80      -  misc_feature   bom (fragment): basis of mobility region from pBR322
    235..614     +  enhancer       CMV enhancer: human cytomegalovirus immediate early enhancer
    615..818     +  promoter       CMV promoter: human cytomegalovirus (CMV) immediate early promoter
    820..839     +  promoter       PLtetO-1 promoter (fragment): modified phage lambda PL promoter with tet operator sites (Lutz and Bujard, 1997)
    841..860     +  promoter       PLtetO-1 promoter (fragment): modified phage lambda PL promoter with tet operator sites (Lutz and Bujard, 1997)
    868..901     +  promoter       TRE3GV promoter (fragment): 3rd-generation Tet-responsive promoter that can be activated by binding of Tet-On® 3G, optimized for retroviral and lentiviral vectors
    990..1706    +  CDS            EGFP: EGFP is a basic (constitutively fluorescent) green fluorescent protein published in 1996, derived from Aequorea victoria. It is reported to be a rapidly-maturing weak dimer with moderate acid sensitivity.
   1716..2462    +  CDS            SHLD3: SHLD3_HUMAN - Also known as FLJ26957 From Homo sapiens (Human).
   2509..2733    +  polyA_signal   bGH poly(A) signal: bovine growth hormone polyadenylation signal
   2737..2758    +  promoter       SV40 promoter (fragment): SV40 enhancer and early promoter
   2779..3012    +  rep_origin     f1 ori (fragment) (sequence partly withheld): f1 bacteriophage origin of replication; arrow indicates direction of (+) strand synthesis
   3017..3064    +  protein_bind   FRT: FLP-mediated recombination occurs in the 8-bp core sequence TCTAGAAA (Turan and Bode, 2011). FLP recombinase from the Saccharomyces cerevisiae 2μ plasmid
   3072..4094    +  CDS            HygR: aminoglycoside phosphotransferase from E. coli; aph(4)-Ia; confers resistance to hygromycin
   4104..4229    +  CDS            ble (fragment): BLE_KLEPN - Experimental evidence at protein level: Swiss-Prot protein existence level 1. Binding protein with a strong affinity to the bleomycin family of antibiotics. Binds to CL990; an antimitotic-antibiotic compound. From Klebsiella pneumoniae.
   4224..4345    +  polyA_signal   SV40 poly(A) signal: SV40 polyadenylation signal
   4418..4434    -  protein_bind   lac operator: The lac repressor binds to the lac operator to inhibit transcription in E. coli. This inhibition can be relieved by adding lactose or isopropyl-β-D-thiogalactopyranoside (IPTG). lac repressor encoded by lacI
   4442..4472    -  promoter       lac promoter: promoter for the E. coli lac operon
   4487..4508    -  protein_bind   CAP binding site: CAP binding activates transcription in the presence of cAMP. E. coli catabolite activator protein
   4521..4613    -  CDS            lacI (fragment): lac repressor; lacI; The lac repressor binds to the lac operator to inhibit transcription in E. coli. This inhibition can be relieved by adding lactose or isopropyl-β-D-thiogalactopyranoside (IPTG).
   4796..5384    -  rep_origin     ori: high-copy-number ColE1/pMB1/pBR322/pUC origin of replication
   5555..6415    -  CDS            AmpR: β-lactamase; bla; confers resistance to ampicillin, carbenicillin, and related antibiotics
   6416..6520    -  promoter       AmpR promoter: bla
>Addgene plasmid #114125 | pcDNA5-FRT/TO-eGFP-SHLD3 | depositor full sequence | sequence record 215750 | pcDNA5-FRT/TO-eGFP-SHLD3 sequence 6551 bps
GACGGATCGGGAGATCTCCCGATCCCCTATGGTGCACTCTCAGTACAATCTGCTCTGATGCCGCATAGTT
AAGCCAGTATCTGCTCCCTGCTTGTGTGTTGGAGGTCGCTGAGTAGTGCGCGAGCAAAATTTAAGCTACA
ACAAGGCAAGGCTTGACCGACAATTGCATGAAGAATCTGCTTAGGGTTAGGCGTTTTGCGCTGCTTCGCG
ATGTACGGGCCAGATATACGCGTTGACATTGATTATTGACTAGTTATTAATAGTAATCAATTACGGGGTC
ATTAGTTCATAGCCCATATATGGAGTTCCGCGTTACATAACTTACGGTAAATGGCCCGCCTGGCTGACCG
CCCAACGACCCCCGCCCATTGACGTCAATAATGACGTATGTTCCCATAGTAACGCCAATAGGGACTTTCC
ATTGACGTCAATGGGTGGAGTATTTACGGTAAACTGCCCACTTGGCAGTACATCAAGTGTATCATATGCC
AAGTACGCCCCCTATTGACGTCAATGACGGTAAATGGCCCGCCTGGCATTATGCCCAGTACATGACCTTA
TGGGACTTTCCTACTTGGCAGTACATCTACGTATTAGTCATCGCTATTACCATGGTGATGCGGTTTTGGC
AGTACATCAATGGGCGTGGATAGCGGTTTGACTCACGGGGATTTCCAAGTCTCCACCCCATTGACGTCAA
TGGGAGTTTGTTTTGGCACCAAAATCAACGGGACTTTCCAAAATGTCGTAACAACTCCGCCCCATTGACG
CAAATGGGCGGTAGGCGTGTACGGTGGGAGGTCTATATAAGCAGAGCTCTCCCTATCAGTGATAGAGATC
TCCCTATCAGTGATAGAGATCGTCGACGAGCTCGTTTAGTGAACCGTCAGATCGCCTGGAGACGCCATCC
ACGCTGTTTTGACCTCCATAGAAGACACCGGGACCGATCCAGCCTCCGGACTCTAGCGTTTAAACTTAAG
CTTGGTACCATGGTGAGCAAGGGCGAGGAGCTGTTCACCGGGGTGGTGCCCATCCTGGTCGAGCTGGACG
GCGACGTAAACGGCCACAAGTTCAGCGTGTCCGGCGAGGGCGAGGGCGATGCCACCTACGGCAAGCTGAC
CCTGAAGTTCATCTGCACCACCGGCAAGCTGCCCGTGCCCTGGCCCACCCTCGTGACCACCCTGACCTAC
GGCGTGCAGTGCTTCAGCCGCTACCCCGACCACATGAAGCAGCACGACTTCTTCAAGTCCGCCATGCCCG
AAGGCTACGTCCAGGAGCGCACCATCTTCTTCAAGGACGACGGCAACTACAAGACCCGCGCCGAGGTGAA
GTTCGAGGGCGACACCCTGGTGAACCGCATCGAGCTGAAGGGCATCGACTTCAAGGAGGACGGCAACATC
CTGGGGCACAAGCTGGAGTACAACTACAACAGCCACAACGTCTATATCATGGCCGACAAGCAGAAGAACG
GCATCAAGGTGAACTTCAAGATCCGCCACAACATCGAGGACGGCAGCGTGCAGCTCGCCGACCACTACCA
GCAGAACACCCCCATCGGCGACGGCCCCGTGCTGCTGCCCGACAACCACTACCTGAGCACCCAGTCCGCC
CTGAGCAAAGACCCCAACGAGAAGCGCGATCACATGGTCCTGCTGGAGTTCGTGACCGCCGCCGGGATCA
CTCTCGGCATGGACGAGCTGTACAAGGGCGCGCCAACTACAGAAGTAATATTACATTATCGACCATGTGA
GAGTGATCCCACACAACTGCCAAAAATTGCAGAAAAAGCAATTCAAGACTTTCCTACTCGTCCGCTATCA
AGATTTATACCTTGGTTTCCATATGATGGGTCCAAGCTTCCACTCAGACCTAAAAGATCACCACCTGTGA
TTTCTGAAGAGGCAGCTGAAGATGTGAAACAGTACTTAACCATTTCAGAACATGATGCTAAGTCACACAG
TTATGATTGCACAGTAGATCTATTGGAGTTTCAACCTAGCTTGAAAAAGCAGCATTTAACCTGGTCACAC
ACACTGAAGGAACAGACTAATTCTGGAAATCTGGGTAAACAATCAGAAAAGGGAAAACAGCACAAGAGGA
GATCTTGGAGTATTTCCCTTCCCAGCAATAATTGTACTAAAAACGTTTCTCCTTTGTCTAAAAAATTGCA
AGATAGTTTAAAGGCACTAAATTTACACTCACTTTATAGAGCAAGATGGACAATAGAACACACTATTTGT
AACAGCCAAACTCTGGAAGACATTTGGACAAAACTCAATCAAATTATTAGGCACAATGAACTTCCATCTT
GTAATGCTACAATTCAGAGGCATTTAGGCCAAATATGGGTGTTCTGTGATATTATGTATTGTGAATATGT
GGGAAGTCTTCTTAAAGGAAGATTAGCTCTTACTGGAAAAATTAATTTATTTGTGCATAAATATGGTGTT
ATTTTTAGTATGTAGCTCGAGTCTAGAGGGCCCGTTTAAACCCGCTGATCAGCCTCGACTGTGCCTTCTA
GTTGCCAGCCATCTGTTGTTTGCCCCTCCCCCGTGCCTTCCTTGACCCTGGAAGGTGCCACTCCCACTGT
CCTTTCCTAATAAAATGAGGAAATTGCATCGCATTGTCTGAGTAGGTGTCATTCTATTCTGGGGGGTGGG
GTGGGGCAGGACAGCAAGGGGGAGGATTGGGAAGACAATAGCAGGCATGCTGGGGATGCGGTGGGCTCTA
TGGCTTCTGAGGCGGAAAGAACCAGCTGGGGCTCTAGGGGGTATCCCC
[124 nt withheld, positions 2779-2902]
C
[91 nt withheld, positions 2904-2994]
AGGGTGATGGTTCACGTACCTAGAAGTTCCTATTCCGAAGTTCCTATTCTCTAGAAAGTATAGGAACTTC
CTTGGCCAAAAAGCCTGAACTCACCGCGACGTCTGTCGAGAAGTTTCTGATCGAAAAGTTCGACAGCGTC
TCCGACCTGATGCAGCTCTCGGAGGGCGAAGAATCTCGTGCTTTCAGCTTCGATGTAGGAGGGCGTGGAT
ATGTCCTGCGGGTAAATAGCTGCGCCGATGGTTTCTACAAAGATCGTTATGTTTATCGGCACTTTGCATC
GGCCGCGCTCCCGATTCCGGAAGTGCTTGACATTGGGGATTTCAGCGAGAGCCTGACCTATTGCATCTCC
CGCCGTGCACAGGGTGTCACGTTGCAAGACCTGCCTGAAACCGAACTGCCCGCTGTTCTGCAGCCGGTCG
CGGAGGCCATGGATGCGATCGCTGCGGCCGATCTTAGCCAGACGAGCGGGTTCGGCCCATTCGGACCGCA
AGGAATCGGTCAATACACTACATGGCGTGATTTCATATGCGCGATTGCTGATCCCCATGTGTATCACTGG
CAAACTGTGATGGACGACACCGTCAGTGCGTCCGTCGCGCAGGCTCTCGATGAGCTGATGCTTTGGGCCG
AGGACTGCCCCGAAGTCCGGCACCTCGTGCACGCGGATTTCGGCTCCAACAATGTCCTGACGGACAATGG
CCGCATAACAGCGGTCATTGACTGGAGCGAGGCGATGTTCGGGGATTCCCAATACGAGGTCGCCAACATC
TTCTTCTGGAGGCCGTGGTTGGCTTGTATGGAGCAGCAGACGCGCTACTTCGAGCGGAGGCATCCGGAGC
TTGCAGGATCGCCGCGGCTCCGGGCGTATATGCTCCGCATTGGTCTTGACCAACTCTATCAGAGCTTGGT
TGACGGCAATTTCGATGATGCAGCTTGGGCGCAGGGTCGATGCGACGCAATCGTCCGATCCGGAGCCGGG
ACTGTCGGGCGTACACAAATCGCCCGCAGAAGCGCGGCCGTCTGGACCGATGGCTGTGTAGAAGTACTCG
CCGATAGTGGAAACCGACGCCCCAGCACTCGTCCGAGGGCAAAGGAATAGCACGTACTACGAGATTTCGA
TTCCACCGCCGCCTTCTATGAAAGGTTGGGCTTCGGAATCGTTTTCCGGGACGCCGGCTGGATGATCCTC
CAGCGCGGGGATCTCATGCTGGAGTTCTTCGCCCACCCCAACTTGTTTATTGCAGCTTATAATGGTTACA
AATAAAGCAATAGCATCACAAATTTCACAAATAAAGCATTTTTTTCACTGCATTCTAGTTGTGGTTTGTC
CAAACTCATCAATGTATCTTATCATGTCTGTATACCGTCGACCTCTAGCTAGAGCTTGGCGTAATCATGG
TCATAGCTGTTTCCTGTGTGAAATTGTTATCCGCTCACAATTCCACACAACATACGAGCCGGAAGCATAA
AGTGTAAAGCCTGGGGTGCCTAATGAGTGAGCTAACTCACATTAATTGCGTTGCGCTCACTGCCCGCTTT
CCAGTCGGGAAACCTGTCGTGCCAGCTGCATTAATGAATCGGCCAACGCGCGGGGAGAGGCGGTTTGCGT
ATTGGGCGCTCTTCCGCTTCCTCGCTCACTGACTCGCTGCGCTCGGTCGTTCGGCTGCGGCGAGCGGTAT
CAGCTCACTCAAAGGCGGTAATACGGTTATCCACAGAATCAGGGGATAACGCAGGAAAGAACATGTGAGC
AAAAGGCCAGCAAAAGGCCAGGAACCGTAAAAAGGCCGCGTTGCTGGCGTTTTTCCATAGGCTCCGCCCC
CCTGACGAGCATCACAAAAATCGACGCTCAAGTCAGAGGTGGCGAAACCCGACAGGACTATAAAGATACC
AGGCGTTTCCCCCTGGAAGCTCCCTCGTGCGCTCTCCTGTTCCGACCCTGCCGCTTACCGGATACCTGTC
CGCCTTTCTCCCTTCGGGAAGCGTGGCGCTTTCTCATAGCTCACGCTGTAGGTATCTCAGTTCGGTGTAG
GTCGTTCGCTCCAAGCTGGGCTGTGTGCACGAACCCCCCGTTCAGCCCGACCGCTGCGCCTTATCCGGTA
ACTATCGTCTTGAGTCCAACCCGGTAAGACACGACTTATCGCCACTGGCAGCAGCCACTGGTAACAGGAT
TAGCAGAGCGAGGTATGTAGGCGGTGCTACAGAGTTCTTGAAGTGGTGGCCTAACTACGGCTACACTAGA
AGAACAGTATTTGGTATCTGCGCTCTGCTGAAGCCAGTTACCTTCGGAAAAAGAGTTGGTAGCTCTTGAT
CCGGCAAACAAACCACCGCTGGTAGCGGTGGTTTTTTTGTTTGCAAGCAGCAGATTACGCGCAGAAAAAA
AGGATCTCAAGAAGATCCTTTGATCTTTTCTACGGGGTCTGACGCTCAGTGGAACGAAAACTCACGTTAA
GGGATTTTGGTCATGAGATTATCAAAAAGGATCTTCACCTAGATCCTTTTAAATTAAAAATGAAGTTTTA
AATCAATCTAAAGTATATATGAGTAAACTTGGTCTGACAGTTACCAATGCTTAATCAGTGAGGCACCTAT
CTCAGCGATCTGTCTATTTCGTTCATCCATAGTTGCCTGACTCCCCGTCGTGTAGATAACTACGATACGG
GAGGGCTTACCATCTGGCCCCAGTGCTGCAATGATACCGCGAGACCCACGCTCACCGGCTCCAGATTTAT
CAGCAATAAACCAGCCAGCCGGAAGGGCCGAGCGCAGAAGTGGTCCTGCAACTTTATCCGCCTCCATCCA
GTCTATTAATTGTTGCCGGGAAGCTAGAGTAAGTAGTTCGCCAGTTAATAGTTTGCGCAACGTTGTTGCC
ATTGCTACAGGCATCGTGGTGTCACGCTCGTCGTTTGGTATGGCTTCATTCAGCTCCGGTTCCCAACGAT
CAAGGCGAGTTACATGATCCCCCATGTTGTGCAAAAAAGCGGTTAGCTCCTTCGGTCCTCCGATCGTTGT
CAGAAGTAAGTTGGCCGCAGTGTTATCACTCATGGTTATGGCAGCACTGCATAATTCTCTTACTGTCATG
CCATCCGTAAGATGCTTTTCTGTGACTGGTGAGTACTCAACCAAGTCATTCTGAGAATAGTGTATGCGGC
GACCGAGTTGCTCTTGCCCGGCGTCAATACGGGATAATACCGCGCCACATAGCAGAACTTTAAAAGTGCT
CATCATTGGAAAACGTTCTTCGGGGCGAAAACTCTCAAGGATCTTACCGCTGTTGAGATCCAGTTCGATG
TAACCCACTCGTGCACCCAACTGATCTTCAGCATCTTTTACTTTCACCAGCGTTTCTGGGTGAGCAAAAA
CAGGAAGGCAAAATGCCGCAAAAAAGGGAATAAGGGCGACACGGAAATGTTGAATACTCATACTCTTCCT
TTTTCAATATTATTGAAGCATTTATCAGGGTTATTGTCTCATGAGCGGATACATATTTGAATGTATTTAG
AAAAATAAACAAATAGGGGTTCCGCGCACATTTCCCCGAAAAGTGCCACCTGACGTC
