Features (pLannotate 1.2.2; 22 found; start..end, strand, type, name):
      1..380     +  enhancer       CMV enhancer: human cytomegalovirus immediate early enhancer
    381..584     +  promoter       CMV promoter: human cytomegalovirus (CMV) immediate early promoter
    586..605     +  promoter       PLtetO-1 promoter (fragment): modified phage lambda PL promoter with tet operator sites (Lutz and Bujard, 1997)
    607..626     +  promoter       PLtetO-1 promoter (fragment): modified phage lambda PL promoter with tet operator sites (Lutz and Bujard, 1997)
    634..667     +  promoter       TRE3GV promoter (fragment): 3rd-generation Tet-responsive promoter that can be activated by binding of Tet-On® 3G, optimized for retroviral and lentiviral vectors
    756..1472    +  CDS            EGFP: EGFP is a basic (constitutively fluorescent) green fluorescent protein published in 1996, derived from Aequorea victoria. It is reported to be a rapidly-maturing weak dimer with moderate acid sensitivity.
   1482..2228    +  CDS            SHLD3: SHLD3_HUMAN - Also known as FLJ26957 From Homo sapiens (Human).
   2275..2499    +  polyA_signal   bGH poly(A) signal: bovine growth hormone polyadenylation signal
   2503..2524    +  promoter       SV40 promoter (fragment): SV40 enhancer and early promoter
   2545..2778    +  rep_origin     f1 ori (fragment) (sequence partly withheld): f1 bacteriophage origin of replication; arrow indicates direction of (+) strand synthesis
   2783..2830    +  protein_bind   FRT: FLP-mediated recombination occurs in the 8-bp core sequence TCTAGAAA (Turan and Bode, 2011). FLP recombinase from the Saccharomyces cerevisiae 2μ plasmid
   2838..3860    +  CDS            HygR: hygromycin B phosphotransferase confers resistance to hygromycin
   3870..3995    +  CDS            ble (fragment): BLE_KLEPN - Experimental evidence at protein level: Swiss-Prot protein existence level 1. Binding protein with a strong affinity to the bleomycin family of antibiotics. Binds to CL990; an antimitotic-antibiotic compound. From Klebsiella pneumoniae.
   3990..4111    +  polyA_signal   SV40 poly(A) signal: SV40 polyadenylation signal
   4184..4200    -  protein_bind   lac operator: The lac repressor binds to the lac operator to inhibit transcription in E. coli. This inhibition can be relieved by adding lactose or isopropyl-β-D-thiogalactopyranoside (IPTG). lac repressor encoded by lacI
   4208..4238    -  promoter       lac promoter: promoter for the E. coli lac operon
   4253..4274    -  protein_bind   CAP binding site: CAP binding activates transcription in the presence of cAMP. E. coli catabolite activator protein
   4287..4379    -  CDS            lacI (fragment): lac repressor; lacI; The lac repressor binds to the lac operator to inhibit transcription in E. coli. This inhibition can be relieved by adding lactose or isopropyl-β-D-thiogalactopyranoside (IPTG).
   4562..5150    -  rep_origin     ori: high-copy-number ColE1/pMB1/pBR322/pUC origin of replication
   5321..6181    -  CDS            AmpR: β-lactamase; bla; confers resistance to ampicillin, carbenicillin, and related antibiotics
   6182..6286    -  promoter       AmpR promoter: bla
   6345..6397    -  misc_feature   bom (fragment): basis of mobility region from pBR322
>Addgene plasmid #114125 | pcDNA5-FRT/TO-eGFP-SHLD3 | addgene full sequence | sequence record 218642 | Addgene NGS Result
GACATTGATTATTGACTAGTTATTAATAGTAATCAATTACGGGGTCATTAGTTCATAGCCCATATATGGA
GTTCCGCGTTACATAACTTACGGTAAATGGCCCGCCTGGCTGACCGCCCAACGACCCCCGCCCATTGACG
TCAATAATGACGTATGTTCCCATAGTAACGCCAATAGGGACTTTCCATTGACGTCAATGGGTGGAGTATT
TACGGTAAACTGCCCACTTGGCAGTACATCAAGTGTATCATATGCCAAGTACGCCCCCTATTGACGTCAA
TGACGGTAAATGGCCCGCCTGGCATTATGCCCAGTACATGACCTTATGGGACTTTCCTACTTGGCAGTAC
ATCTACGTATTAGTCATCGCTATTACCATGGTGATGCGGTTTTGGCAGTACATCAATGGGCGTGGATAGC
GGTTTGACTCACGGGGATTTCCAAGTCTCCACCCCATTGACGTCAATGGGAGTTTGTTTTGGCACCAAAA
TCAACGGGACTTTCCAAAATGTCGTAACAACTCCGCCCCATTGACGCAAATGGGCGGTAGGCGTGTACGG
TGGGAGGTCTATATAAGCAGAGCTCTCCCTATCAGTGATAGAGATCTCCCTATCAGTGATAGAGATCGTC
GACGAGCTCGTTTAGTGAACCGTCAGATCGCCTGGAGACGCCATCCACGCTGTTTTGACCTCCATAGAAG
ACACCGGGACCGATCCAGCCTCCGGACTCTAGCGTTTAAACTTAAGCTTGGTACCATGGTGAGCAAGGGC
GAGGAGCTGTTCACCGGGGTGGTGCCCATCCTGGTCGAGCTGGACGGCGACGTAAACGGCCACAAGTTCA
GCGTGTCCGGCGAGGGCGAGGGCGATGCCACCTACGGCAAGCTGACCCTGAAGTTCATCTGCACCACCGG
CAAGCTGCCCGTGCCCTGGCCCACCCTCGTGACCACCCTGACCTACGGCGTGCAGTGCTTCAGCCGCTAC
CCCGACCACATGAAGCAGCACGACTTCTTCAAGTCCGCCATGCCCGAAGGCTACGTCCAGGAGCGCACCA
TCTTCTTCAAGGACGACGGCAACTACAAGACCCGCGCCGAGGTGAAGTTCGAGGGCGACACCCTGGTGAA
CCGCATCGAGCTGAAGGGCATCGACTTCAAGGAGGACGGCAACATCCTGGGGCACAAGCTGGAGTACAAC
TACAACAGCCACAACGTCTATATCATGGCCGACAAGCAGAAGAACGGCATCAAGGTGAACTTCAAGATCC
GCCACAACATCGAGGACGGCAGCGTGCAGCTCGCCGACCACTACCAGCAGAACACCCCCATCGGCGACGG
CCCCGTGCTGCTGCCCGACAACCACTACCTGAGCACCCAGTCCGCCCTGAGCAAAGACCCCAACGAGAAG
CGCGATCACATGGTCCTGCTGGAGTTCGTGACCGCCGCCGGGATCACTCTCGGCATGGACGAGCTGTACA
AGGGCGCGCCAACTACAGAAGTAATATTACATTATCGACCATGTGAGAGTGATCCCACACAACTGCCAAA
AATTGCAGAAAAAGCAATTCAAGACTTTCCTACTCGTCCGCTATCAAGATTTATACCTTGGTTTCCATAT
GATGGGTCCAAGCTTCCACTCAGACCTAAAAGATCACCACCTGTGATTTCTGAAGAGGCAGCTGAAGATG
TGAAACAGTACTTAACCATTTCAGAACATGATGCTAAGTCACACAGTTATGATTGCACAGTAGATCTATT
GGAGTTTCAACCTAGCTTGAAAAAGCAGCATTTAACCTGGTCACACACACTGAAGGAACAGACTAATTCT
GGAAATCTGGGTAAACAATCAGAAAAGGGAAAACAGCACAAGAGGAGATCTTGGAGTATTTCCCTTCCCA
GCAATAATTGTACTAAAAACGTTTCTCCTTTGTCTAAAAAATTGCAAGATAGTTTAAAGGCACTAAATTT
ACACTCACTTTATAGAGCAAGATGGACAATAGAACACACTATTTGTAACAGCCAAACTCTGGAAGACATT
TGGACAAAACTCAATCAAATTATTAGGCACAATGAACTTCCATCTTGTAATGCTACAATTCAGAGGCATT
TAGGCCAAATATGGGTGTTCTGTGATATTATGTATTGTGAATATGTGGGAAGTCTTCTTAAAGGAAGATT
AGCTCTTACTGGAAAAATTAATTTATTTGTGCATAAATATGGTGTTATTTTTAGTATGTAGCTCGAGTCT
AGAGGGCCCGTTTAAACCCGCTGATCAGCCTCGACTGTGCCTTCTAGTTGCCAGCCATCTGTTGTTTGCC
CCTCCCCCGTGCCTTCCTTGACCCTGGAAGGTGCCACTCCCACTGTCCTTTCCTAATAAAATGAGGAAAT
TGCATCGCATTGTCTGAGTAGGTGTCATTCTATTCTGGGGGGTGGGGTGGGGCAGGACAGCAAGGGGGAG
GATTGGGAAGACAATAGCAGGCATGCTGGGGATGCGGTGGGCTCTATGGCTTCTGAGGCGGAAAGAACCA
GCTGGGGCTCTAGGGGGTATCCCC
[124 nt withheld, positions 2545-2668]
C
[91 nt withheld, positions 2670-2760]
AGGGTGATGGTTCACGTACCTAGAAGTTCCTATTCCGAAGTTCCTATTCTCTAGAAAGTATAGGAACTTC
CTTGGCCAAAAAGCCTGAACTCACCGCGACGTCTGTCGAGAAGTTTCTGATCGAAAAGTTCGACAGCGTC
TCCGACCTGATGCAGCTCTCGGAGGGCGAAGAATCTCGTGCTTTCAGCTTCGATGTAGGAGGGCGTGGAT
ATGTCCTGCGGGTAAATAGCTGCGCCGATGGTTTCTACAAAGATCGTTATGTTTATCGGCACTTTGCATC
GGCCGCGCTCCCGATTCCGGAAGTGCTTGACATTGGGGAGTTCAGCGAGAGCCTGACCTATTGCATCTCC
CGCCGTGCACAGGGTGTCACGTTGCAAGACCTGCCTGAAACCGAACTGCCCGCTGTTCTGCAGCCGGTCG
CGGAGGCCATGGATGCGATCGCTGCGGCCGATCTTAGCCAGACGAGCGGGTTCGGCCCATTCGGACCGCA
AGGAATCGGTCAATACACTACATGGCGTGATTTCATATGCGCGATTGCTGATCCCCATGTGTATCACTGG
CAAACTGTGATGGACGACACCGTCAGTGCGTCCGTCGCGCAGGCTCTCGATGAGCTGATGCTTTGGGCCG
AGGACTGCCCCGAAGTCCGGCACCTCGTGCACGCGGATTTCGGCTCCAACAATGTCCTGACGGACAATGG
CCGCATAACAGCGGTCATTGACTGGAGCGAGGCGATGTTCGGGGATTCCCAATACGAGGTCGCCAACATC
TTCTTCTGGAGGCCGTGGTTGGCTTGTATGGAGCAGCAGACGCGCTACTTCGAGCGGAGGCATCCGGAGC
TTGCAGGATCGCCGCGGCTCCGGGCGTATATGCTCCGCATTGGTCTTGACCAACTCTATCAGAGCTTGGT
TGACGGCAATTTCGATGATGCAGCTTGGGCGCAGGGTCGATGCGACGCAATCGTCCGATCCGGAGCCGGG
ACTGTCGGGCGTACACAAATCGCCCGCAGAAGCGCGGCCGTCTGGACCGATGGCTGTGTAGAAGTACTCG
CCGATAGTGGAAACCGACGCCCCAGCACTCGTCCGAGGGCAAAGGAATAGCACGTACTACGAGATTTCGA
TTCCACCGCCGCCTTCTATGAAAGGTTGGGCTTCGGAATCGTTTTCCGGGACGCCGGCTGGATGATCCTC
CAGCGCGGGGATCTCATGCTGGAGTTCTTCGCCCACCCCAACTTGTTTATTGCAGCTTATAATGGTTACA
AATAAAGCAATAGCATCACAAATTTCACAAATAAAGCATTTTTTTCACTGCATTCTAGTTGTGGTTTGTC
CAAACTCATCAATGTATCTTATCATGTCTGTATACCGTCGACCTCTAGCTAGAGCTTGGCGTAATCATGG
TCATAGCTGTTTCCTGTGTGAAATTGTTATCCGCTCACAATTCCACACAACATACGAGCCGGAAGCATAA
AGTGTAAAGCCTGGGGTGCCTAATGAGTGAGCTAACTCACATTAATTGCGTTGCGCTCACTGCCCGCTTT
CCAGTCGGGAAACCTGTCGTGCCAGCTGCATTAATGAATCGGCCAACGCGCGGGGAGAGGCGGTTTGCGT
ATTGGGCGCTCTTCCGCTTCCTCGCTCACTGACTCGCTGCGCTCGGTCGTTCGGCTGCGGCGAGCGGTAT
CAGCTCACTCAAAGGCGGTAATACGGTTATCCACAGAATCAGGGGATAACGCAGGAAAGAACATGTGAGC
AAAAGGCCAGCAAAAGGCCAGGAACCGTAAAAAGGCCGCGTTGCTGGCGTTTTTCCATAGGCTCCGCCCC
CCTGACGAGCATCACAAAAATCGACGCTCAAGTCAGAGGTGGCGAAACCCGACAGGACTATAAAGATACC
AGGCGTTTCCCCCTGGAAGCTCCCTCGTGCGCTCTCCTGTTCCGACCCTGCCGCTTACCGGATACCTGTC
CGCCTTTCTCCCTTCGGGAAGCGTGGCGCTTTCTCATAGCTCACGCTGTAGGTATCTCAGTTCGGTGTAG
GTCGTTCGCTCCAAGCTGGGCTGTGTGCACGAACCCCCCGTTCAGCCCGACCGCTGCGCCTTATCCGGTA
ACTATCGTCTTGAGTCCAACCCGGTAAGACACGACTTATCGCCACTGGCAGCAGCCACTGGTAACAGGAT
TAGCAGAGCGAGGTATGTAGGCGGTGCTACAGAGTTCTTGAAGTGGTGGCCTAACTACGGCTACACTAGA
AGAACAGTATTTGGTATCTGCGCTCTGCTGAAGCCAGTTACCTTCGGAAAAAGAGTTGGTAGCTCTTGAT
CCGGCAAACAAACCACCGCTGGTAGCGGTGGTTTTTTTGTTTGCAAGCAGCAGATTACGCGCAGAAAAAA
AGGATCTCAAGAAGATCCTTTGATCTTTTCTACGGGGTCTGACGCTCAGTGGAACGAAAACTCACGTTAA
GGGATTTTGGTCATGAGATTATCAAAAAGGATCTTCACCTAGATCCTTTTAAATTAAAAATGAAGTTTTA
AATCAATCTAAAGTATATATGAGTAAACTTGGTCTGACAGTTACCAATGCTTAATCAGTGAGGCACCTAT
CTCAGCGATCTGTCTATTTCGTTCATCCATAGTTGCCTGACTCCCCGTCGTGTAGATAACTACGATACGG
GAGGGCTTACCATCTGGCCCCAGTGCTGCAATGATACCGCGAGACCCACGCTCACCGGCTCCAGATTTAT
CAGCAATAAACCAGCCAGCCGGAAGGGCCGAGCGCAGAAGTGGTCCTGCAACTTTATCCGCCTCCATCCA
GTCTATTAATTGTTGCCGGGAAGCTAGAGTAAGTAGTTCGCCAGTTAATAGTTTGCGCAACGTTGTTGCC
ATTGCTACAGGCATCGTGGTGTCACGCTCGTCGTTTGGTATGGCTTCATTCAGCTCCGGTTCCCAACGAT
CAAGGCGAGTTACATGATCCCCCATGTTGTGCAAAAAAGCGGTTAGCTCCTTCGGTCCTCCGATCGTTGT
CAGAAGTAAGTTGGCCGCAGTGTTATCACTCATGGTTATGGCAGCACTGCATAATTCTCTTACTGTCATG
CCATCCGTAAGATGCTTTTCTGTGACTGGTGAGTACTCAACCAAGTCATTCTGAGAATAGTGTATGCGGC
GACCGAGTTGCTCTTGCCCGGCGTCAATACGGGATAATACCGCGCCACATAGCAGAACTTTAAAAGTGCT
CATCATTGGAAAACGTTCTTCGGGGCGAAAACTCTCAAGGATCTTACCGCTGTTGAGATCCAGTTCGATG
TAACCCACTCGTGCACCCAACTGATCTTCAGCATCTTTTACTTTCACCAGCGTTTCTGGGTGAGCAAAAA
CAGGAAGGCAAAATGCCGCAAAAAAGGGAATAAGGGCGACACGGAAATGTTGAATACTCATACTCTTCCT
TTTTCAATATTATTGAAGCATTTATCAGGGTTATTGTCTCATGAGCGGATACATATTTGAATGTATTTAG
AAAAATAAACAAATAGGGGTTCCGCGCACATTTCCCCGAAAAGTGCCACCTGACGTCGACGGATCGGGAG
ATCTCCCGATCCCCTATGGTGCACTCTCAGTACAATCTGCTCTGATGCCGCATAGTTAAGCCAGTATCTG
CTCCCTGCTTGTGTGTTGGAGGTCGCTGAGTAGTGCGCGAGCAAAATTTAAGCTACAACAAGGCAAGGCT
TGACCGACAATTGCATGAAGAATCTGCTTAGGGTTAGGCGTTTTGCGCTGCTTCGCGATGTACGGGCCAG
ATATACGCGTT
